>Addgene plasmid #58540 | HSC1-HS4-GiP | depositor full sequence | sequence record 90629 | HSC1-HS4-GiP sequence 8805 bps
TGAAAGACCCCACCTGTAGGTTTGGCAAGCTAGCTTAAGTAACGCCATTTTGCAAGGCATGGAAAATACA
TAACTGAGAATAGAGAAGTTCAGATCAAGGTTAGGAACAGAGAGACAGCAGAATATGGGCCAAACAGGAT
ATCTGTGGTAAGCAGTTCCTGCCCCGGCTCAGGGCCAAGAACAGATGGTCCCCAGATGCGGTCCCGCCCT
CAGCAGTTTCTAGAGAACCATCAGATGTTTCCAGGGTGCCCCAAGGACCTGAAATGACCCTGTGCCTTAT
TTGAACTAACCAATCAGTTCGCTTCTCGCTTCTGTTCGCGCGCTTCTGCTCCCCGAGCTCAATAAAAGAG
CCCACAACCCCTCACTCGGCGCGCCAGTCCTCCGATAGACTGCGTCGCCCGGGTACCCGTATTCCCAATA
AAGCCTCTTGCTGTTTGCATCCGAATCGTGGACTCGCTGATCCTTGGGAGGGTCTCCTCAGATTGATTGA
CTGCCCACCTCGGGGGTCTTTCATTTGGAGGTTCCACCGAGATTTGGAGACCCCTGCCCAGGGACCACCG
ACCCCCCCGCCGGGAGGTAAGCTGGCCAGCGGTCGTTTCGTGTCTGTCTCTGTCTTTGTGCGTGTTTGTG
CCGGCATCTAATGTTTGCGCCTGCGTCTGTACTAGTTAGCTAACTAGCTCTGTATCTGGCGGACCCGTGG
TGGAACTGACGAGTTCTGAACACCCGGCCGCAACCCTGGGAGACGTCCCAGGGACTTTGGGGGCCGTTTT
TGTGGCCCGACCTGAGGAAGGGAGTCGATGTGGAATCCGACCCCGTCAGGATATGTGGTTCTGGTAGGAG
ACGAGAACCTAAAACAGTTCCCGCCTCCGTCTGAATTTTTGCTTTCGGTTTGGAACCGAAGCCGCGCGTC
TTGTCTGCTGCAGCGCTGCAGCATCGTTCTGTGTTGTCTCTGTCTGACTGTGTTTCTGTATTTGTCTGAA
AATTAGGGCCAGACTGTTACCACTCCCTTAAGTTTGACCTTAGGTCACTGGAAAGATGTCGAGCGGATCG
CTCACAACCAGTCGGTAGATGTCAAGAAGAGACGTTGGGTTACCTTCTGCTCTGCAGAATGGCCAACCTT
TAACGTCGGATGGCCGCGAGACGGCACCTTTAACCGAGACCTCATCACCCAGGTTAAGATCAAGGTCTTT
TCACCTGGCCCGCATGGACACCCAGACCAGGTCCCCTACATCGTGACCTGGGAAGCCTTGGCTTTTGACC
CCCCTCCCTGGGTCAAGCCCTTTGTACACCCTAAGCCTCCGCCTCCTCTTCCTCCATCCGCCCCGTCTCT
CCCCCTTGAACCTCCTCGTTCGACCCCGCCTCGATCCTCCCTTTATCCAGCCCTCACTCCTTCTCTAGGC
GCCGGAATTCGTTAACAAGCTTTGCAAAGATGGATAAAGTTTTAAACAGAGAGGAATCTTTGCAGCTAAT
GGACCTTCTAGGTCTTGAAAGGAGTGGGAATTGGCTCCGGTGCCCGTCAGTGGGCAGAGCGCACATCGCC
CACAGTCCCCGAGAAGTTGGGGGGAGGGGTCGGCAATTGAACCGGTGCCTAGAGAAGGTGGCGCGGGGTA
AACTGGGAAAGTGATGTCGTGTACTGGCTCCGCCTTTTTCCCGAGGGTGGGGGAGAACCGTATATAAGTG
CAGTAGTCGCCGTGAACGTTCTTTTTCGCAACGGGTTTGCCGCCAGAACACAGGTAAGTGCCGTGTGTGG
TTCCCGCGGGCCTGGCCTCTTTACGGGTTATGGCCCTTGCGTGCCTTGAATTACTTCCACGCCCCTGGCT
GCAGTACGTGATTCTTGATCCCGAGCTTCGGGTTGGAAGTGGGTGGGAGAGTTCGAGGCCTTGCGCTTAA
GGAGCCCCTTCGCCTCGTGCTTGAGTTGAGGCCTGGCCTGGGCGCTGGGGCCGCCGCGTGCGAATCTGGT
GGCACCTTCGCGCCTGTCTCGCTGCTTTCGATAAGTCTCTAGCCATTTAAAATTTTTGATGACCTGCTGC
GACGCTTTTTTTCTGGCAAGATAGTCTTGTAAATGCGGGCCAAGATCTGCACACTGGTATTTCGGTTTTT
GGGGCCGCGGGCGGCGACGGGGCCCGTGCGTCCCAGCGCACATGTTCGGCGAGGCGGGGCCTGCGAGCGC
GGCCACCGAGAATCGGACGGGGGTAGTCTCAAGCTGGCCGGCCTGCTCTGGTGCCTGGCCTCGCGCCGCC
GTGTATCGCCCCGCCCTGGGCGGCAAGGCTGGCCCGGTCGGCACCAGTTGCGTGAGCGGAAAGATGGCCG
CTTCCCGGCCCTGCTGCAGGGAGCTCAAAATGGAGGACGCGGCGCTCGGGAGAGCGGGCGGGTGAGTCAC
CCACACAAAGGAAAAGGGCCTTTCCGTCCTCAGCCGTCGCTTCATGTGACTCCACGGAGTACCGGGCGCC
GTCCAGGCACCTCGATTAGTTCTCGAGCTTTTGGAGTACGTCGTCTTTAGGTTGGGGGGAGGGGTTTTAT
GCGATGGAGTTTCCCCACACTGAGTGGGTGGAGACTGAAGTTAGGCCAGCTTGGCACTTGATGTAATTCT
CCTTGGAATTTGCCCTTTTTGAGTTTGGATCTTGGTTCATTCTCAAGCCTCAGACAGTGGTTCAAAGTTT
TTTTCTTCCATTTCAGGTGTCGTGAGAATTAGCCATGGTGAGCAAGGGCGAGGAGCTGTTCACCGGGGTG
GTGCCCATCCTGGTCGAGCTGGACGGCGACGTAAACGGCCACAAGTTCAGCGTGTCCGGCGAGGGCGAGG
GCGATGCCACCTACGGCAAGCTGACCCTGAAGTTCATCTGCACCACCGGCAAGCTGCCCGTGCCCTGGCC
CACCCTCGTGACCACCCTGACCTACGGCGTGCAGTGCTTCAGCCGCTACCCCGACCACATGAAGCAGCAC
GACTTCTTCAAGTCCGCCATGCCCGAAGGCTACGTCCAGGAGCGCACCATCTTCTTCAAGGACGACGGCA
ACTACAAGACCCGCGCCGAGGTGAAGTTCGAGGGCGACACCCTGGTGAACCGCATCGAGCTGAAGGGCAT
CGACTTCAAGGAGGACGGCAACATCCTGGGGCACAAGCTGGAGTACAACTACAACAGCCACAACGTCTAT
ATCATGGCCGACAAGCAGAAGAACGGCATCAAGGTGAACTTCAAGATCCGCCACAACATCGAGGACGGCA
GCGTGCAGCTCGCCGACCACTACCAGCAGAACACCCCCATCGGCGACGGCCCCGTGCTGCTGCCCGACAA
CCACTACCTGAGCACCCAGTCCGCCCTGAGCAAAGACCCCAACGAGAAGCGCGATCACATGGTCCTGCTG
GAGTTCGTGACCGCCGCCGGGATCACTCTCGGCATGGACGAGCTGTACAAGTAAAGCGGCCAACCTCGAC
GTTATTCCCTTCGATCGAATTCCGCCCCTCTCCCTCCCCCCCCCCTAACGTTACTGGCCGAAGCCGCTTG
GAATAAGGCCGGTGTGCGTTTGTCTATATGTTATTTTCCACCATATTGCCGTCTTTTGGCAATGTGAGGG
CCCGGAAACCTGGCCCTGTCTTCTTGACGAGCATTCCTAGGGGTCTTTCCCCTCTCGCCAAAGGAATGCA
AGGTCTGTTGAATGTCGTGAAGGAAGCAGTTCCTCTGGAAGCTTCTTGAAGACAAACAACGTCTGTAGCG
ACCCTTTGCAGGCAGCGGAACCCCCCACCTGGCGACAGGTGCCTCTGCGGCCAAAAGCCACGTGTATAAG
ATACACCTGCAAAGGCGGCACAACCCCAGTGCCACGTTGTGAGTTGGATAGTTGTGGAAAGAGTCAAATG
GCTCTCCTCAAGCGTATTCAACAAGGGGCTGAAGGATGCCCAGAAGGTACCCCATTGTATGGGATCTGAT
CTGGGGCCTCGGTGCACATGCTTTACATGTGTTTAGTCGAGGTTAAAAAACGTCTAGGCCCCCCGAACCA
CGGGGACGTGGTTTTCCTTTGAAAAACACGATGATAATATGGCCACAACCATGACCGAGTACAAGCCCAC
GGTGCGCCTCGCCACCCGCGACGACGTCCCCCGGGCCGTACGCACCCTCGCCGCCGCGTTCGCCGACTAC
CCCGCCACGCGCCACACCGTCGATCCGGACCGCCACATCGAGCGGGTCACCGAGCTGCAAGAACTCTTCC
TCACGCGCGTCGGGCTCGACATCGGCAAGGTGTGGGTCGCGGACGACGGCGCCGCGGTGGCGGTCTGGAC
CACGCCGGAGAGCGTCGAAGCGGGGGCGGTGTTCGCCGAGATCGGCCCGCGCATGGCCGAGTTGAGCGGT
TCCCGGCTGGCCGCGCAGCAACAGATGGAAGGCCTCCTGGCGCCGCACCGGCCCAAGGAGCCCGCGTGGT
TCCTGGCCACCGTCGGCGTCTCGCCCGACCACCAGGGCAAGGGTCTGGGCAGCGCCGTCGTGCTCCCCGG
AGTGGAGGCGGCCGAGCGCGCCGGGGTGCCCGCCTTCCTGGAGACCTCCGCGCCCCGCAACCTCCCCTTC
TACGAGCGGCTCGGCTTCACCGTCACCGCCGACGTCGAGGTGCCCGAAGGACCGCGCACCTGGTGCATGA
CCCGCAAGCCCGGTGCCTGACGCCCGCCCCACGACCCGCAGCGCCCGACCGAAAGGAGCGCACGACCCCA
TGCATCGATCATATGGATAAAATAAAAGATTTTATTTAGTCTCCAGAAAAAGGGGGGAATGAAAGACCCC
ACCTGTAGGTTTGGCAAGCTAGGAGCTCTCCCATATGGTCGACCTGCAGGCGGCCGCACTAGTGATTCGA
GCTCGAGATCGATTTCGAGGTCGACGGTATCGCCGGGGATCTATAACTTCGTATAATGTATGCTATACGA
AGTTATAGATCCTCTAGCGATAAGCTTGATATCGAATTCGAGTTGGCGCGCCTGTCATTCTAAATCTCTC
TTTCAGCCTAAAGCTTTTTCCCCGTATCCCCCCAGGTGTCTGCAGGCTCAAAGAGCAGCGAGAAGCGTTC
AGAGGAAAGCGATCCCGTGCCACCTTCCCCGTGCCCGGGCTGTCCCCGCACGCTGCCGGCTCGGGGATGC
GGGGGGAGCGCCGGACCGGAGCGGAGCCCCGGGCGGCTCGCTGCTGCCCCCTAGCGGGGGAGGGACGTAA
TTACATCCCTGGGGGCTTTGGGAGGGGGCTGTCCCCGTGAGCTCCCAGGCGCGCCTGTCATTCTAAATCT
CTCTTTCAGCCTAAAGCTTTTTCCCCGTATCCCCCCAGGTGTCTGCAGGCTCAAAGAGCAGCGAGAAGCG
TTCAGAGGAAAGCGATCCCGTGCCACCTTCCCCGTGCCCGGGCTGTCCCCGCACGCTGCCGGCTCGGGGA
TGCGGGGGGAGCGCCGGACCGGAGCGGAGCCCCGGGCGGCTCGCTGCTGCCCCCTAGCGGGGGAGGGACG
TAATTACATCCCTGGGGGCTTTGGGGGGGGGCTGTCCCCGTGAGCTCAATAAAAGAGCCCACAACCCCTC
ACTCGGCGCGCCAGTCCTCCGATAGACTGCGTCGCCCGGGTACCCGTGTATCCAATAAACCCTCTTGCAG
TTGCATCCGACTTGTGGTCTCGCTGTTCCTTGGGAGGGTCTCCTCTGAGTGATTGACTACCCGTCAGCGG
GGGTCTTTCATGGGTAACAGTTTCTTGAAGTTGGAGAACAACATTCTGAGGGTAGGAGTCGAATATTAAG
TAATCCTGACTCAATTAGCCACTGTTTTGAATCCACATACTCCAATACTCCTGAAATAGTTCATTATGGA
CAGCGCAGAAGAGCTGGGGAGAATTAATTCGTAATCATGGTCATAGCTGTTTCCTGTGTGAAATTGTTAT
CCGCTCACAATTCCACACAACATACGAGCCGGAAGCATAAAGTGTAAAGCCTGGGGTGCCTAATGAGTGA
GCTAACTCACATTAATTGCGTTGCGCTCACTGCCCGCTTTCCAGTCGGGAAACCTGTCGTGCCAGCTGCA
TTAATGAATCGGCCAACGCGCGGGGAGAGGCGGTTTGCGTATTGGGCGCTCTTCCGCTTCCTCGCTCACT
GACTCGCTGCGCTCGGTCGTTCGGCTGCGGCGAGCGGTATCAGCTCACTCAAAGGCGGTAATACGGTTAT
CCACAGAATCAGGGGATAACGCAGGAAAGAACATGTGAGCAAAAGGCCAGCAAAAGGCCAGGAACCGTAA
AAAGGCCGCGTTGCTGGCGTTTTTCCATAGGCTCCGCCCCCCTGACGAGCATCACAAAAATCGACGCTCA
AGTCAGAGGTGGCGAAACCCGACAGGACTATAAAGATACCAGGCGTTTCCCCCTGGAAGCTCCCTCGTGC
GCTCTCCTGTTCCGACCCTGCCGCTTACCGGATACCTGTCCGCCTTTCTCCCTTCGGGAAGCGTGGCGCT
TTCTCATAGCTCACGCTGTAGGTATCTCAGTTCGGTGTAGGTCGTTCGCTCCAAGCTGGGCTGTGTGCAC
GAACCCCCCGTTCAGCCCGACCGCTGCGCCTTATCCGGTAACTATCGTCTTGAGTCCAACCCGGTAAGAC
ACGACTTATCGCCACTGGCAGCAGCCACTGGTAACAGGATTAGCAGAGCGAGGTATGTAGGCGGTGCTAC
AGAGTTCTTGAAGTGGTGGCCTAACTACGGCTACACTAGAAGGACAGTATTTGGTATCTGCGCTCTGCTG
AAGCCAGTTACCTTCGGAAAAAGAGTTGGTAGCTCTTGATCCGGCAAACAAACCACCGCTGGTAGCGGTG
GTTTTTTTGTTTGCAAGCAGCAGATTACGCGCAGAAAAAAAGGATCTCAAGAAGATCCTTTGATCTTTTC
TACGGGGTCTGACGCTCAGTGGAACGAAAACTCACGTTAAGGGATTTTGGTCATGAGATTATCAAAAAGG
ATCTTCACCTAGATCCTTTTAAATTAAAAATGAAGTTTTAAATCAATCTAAAGTATATATGAGTAAACTT
GGTCTGACAGTTACCAATGCTTAATCAGTGAGGCACCTATCTCAGCGATCTGTCTATTTCGTTCATCCAT
AGTTGCCTGACTCCCCGTCGTGTAGATAACTACGATACGGGAGGGCTTACCATCTGGCCCCAGTGCTGCA
ATGATACCGCGAGACCCACGCTCACCGGCTCCAGATTTATCAGCAATAAACCAGCCAGCCGGAAGGGCCG
AGCGCAGAAGTGGTCCTGCAACTTTATCCGCCTCCATCCAGTCTATTAATTGTTGCCGGGAAGCTAGAGT
AAGTAGTTCGCCAGTTAATAGTTTGCGCAACGTTGTTGCCATTGCTACAGGCATCGTGGTGTCACGCTCG
TCGTTTGGTATGGCTTCATTCAGCTCCGGTTCCCAACGATCAAGGCGAGTTACATGATCCCCCATGTTGT
GCAAAAAAGCGGTTAGCTCCTTCGGTCCTCCGATCGTTGTCAGAAGTAAGTTGGCCGCAGTGTTATCACT
CATGGTTATGGCAGCACTGCATAATTCTCTTACTGTCATGCCATCCGTAAGATGCTTTTCTGTGACTGGT
GAGTACTCAACCAAGTCATTCTGAGAATAGTGTATGCGGCGACCGAGTTGCTCTTGCCCGGCGTCAATAC
GGGATAATACCGCGCCACATAGCAGAACTTTAAAAGTGCTCATCATTGGAAAACGTTCTTCGGGGCGAAA
ACTCTCAAGGATCTTACCGCTGTTGAGATCCAGTTCGATGTAACCCACTCGTGCACCCAACTGATCTTCA
GCATCTTTTACTTTCACCAGCGTTTCTGGGTGAGCAAAAACAGGAAGGCAAAATGCCGCAAAAAAGGGAA
TAAGGGCGACACGGAAATGTTGAATACTCATACTCTTCCTTTTTCAATATTATTGAAGCATTTATCAGGG
TTATTGTCTCATGAGCGGATACATATTTGAATGTATTTAGAAAAATAAACAAATAGGGGTTCCGCGCACA
TTTCCCCGAAAAGTGCCACCTGACGTCTAAGAAACCATTATTATCATGACATTAACCTATAAAAATAGGC
GTATCACGAGGCCCTTTCGTCTCGCGCGTTTCGGTGATGACGGTGAAAACCTCTGACACATGCAGCTCCC
GGAGACGGTCACAGCTTGTCTGTAAGCGGATGCCGGGAGCAGACAAGCCCGTCAGGGCGCGTCAGCGGGT
GTTGGCGGGTGTCGGGGCTGGCTTAACTATGCGGCATCAGAGCAGATTGTACTGAGAGTGCACCATATGC
GGTGTGAAATACCGCACAGATGCGTAAGGAGAAAATACCGCATCAGGCGCCATTCGCCATTCAGGCTGCG
CAACTGTTGGGAAGGGCGATCGGTGCGGGCCTCTTCGCTATTACGCCAGCTGGCGAAAGGGGGATGTGCT
GCAAGGCGATTAAGTTGGGTAACGCCAGGGTTTTCCCAGTCACGACGTTGTAAAACGACGGCGCAAGGAA
TGGTGCATGCAAGGAGATGGCGCCCAACAGTCCCCCGGCCACGGGGCCTGCCACCATACCCACGCCGAAA
CAAGCGCTCATGAGCCCGAAGTGGCGAGCCCGATCTTCCCCATCGGTGATGTCGGCGATATAGGCGCCAG
CAACCGCACCTGTGGCGCCGGTGATGCCGGCCACGATGCGTCCGGCGTAGAGGCGATTAGTCCAATTTGT
TAAAGACAGGATATCAGTGGTCCAGGCTCTAGTTTTGACTCAACAATATCACCAGCTGAAGCCTATAGAG
TACGAGCCATAGATAAAATAAAAGATTTTATTTAGTCTCCAGAAAAAGGGGGGAA
Features (pLannotate 1.2.2; 25 found; start..end, strand, type, name):
    579..920     +  misc_feature   MESV Ψ: packaging signal of murine embryonic stem cell virus
    987..1403    +  CDS            gag (truncated): truncated Moloney murine leukemia virus (MMLV) gag gene lacking the start codon
   1430..1496    +  CDS            small t antigen (fragment): SV40 (simian virus 40) small t antigen
   1504..2685    +  promoter       EF-1α promoter: strong constitutive promoter for human elongation factor EF-1α
   2695..3414    +  CDS            EGFP: the original enhanced GFP (Yang et al., 1996) mammalian codon-optimized
   3455..4027    +  misc_feature   IRES: internal ribosome entry site (IRES) of the encephalomyocarditis virus (EMCV)
   4041..4640    +  CDS            PuroR: puromycin N-acetyltransferase; pac from Streptomyces alboniger; confers resistance to puromycin
   4748..4782    +  LTR            3' LTR (ΔU3) (fragment): self-inactivating 3' long terminal repeat (LTR) from Moloney murine leukemia virus
   4845..4862    -  misc_feature   MCS (fragment): pBluescript multiple cloning site
   4873..4906    -  protein_bind   loxP: Cre-mediated recombination occurs in the 8-bp core sequence (GCATACAT). Cre recombinase
   4918..4939    -  misc_feature   MCS (fragment): pBluescript multiple cloning site
   5502..5681    +  LTR            3' LTR (ΔU3) (fragment): self-inactivating 3' long terminal repeat (LTR) from Moloney murine leukemia virus
   5874..5890    -  protein_bind   lac operator: The lac repressor binds to the lac operator to inhibit transcription in E. coli. This inhibition can be relieved by adding lactose or isopropyl-β-D-thiogalactopyranoside (IPTG). lac repressor encoded by lacI
   5898..5928    -  promoter       lac promoter: promoter for the E. coli lac operon
   5943..5964    -  protein_bind   CAP binding site: CAP binding activates transcription in the presence of cAMP. E. coli catabolite activator protein
   5977..6069    -  CDS            lacI (fragment): lac repressor; lacI; The lac repressor binds to the lac operator to inhibit transcription in E. coli. This inhibition can be relieved by adding lactose or isopropyl-β-D-thiogalactopyranoside (IPTG).
   6252..6840    -  rep_origin     ori: high-copy-number ColE1/pMB1/pBR322/pUC origin of replication
   7011..7871    -  CDS            AmpR: β-lactamase; bla; confers resistance to ampicillin, carbenicillin, and related antibiotics
   7872..7976    -  promoter       AmpR promoter: bla
   8071..8106    +  CDS            rop (fragment): Rop protein, which maintains plasmids at low copy number; rop
   8208..8307    +  misc_feature   bom (fragment): basis of mobility region from pBR322
   8313..8462    -  CDS            lacZα (fragment): LacZα fragment of β-galactosidase; lacZ fragment
   8462..8663    -  CDS            TcR (fragment): tetracycline efflux protein; tet; confers resistance to tetracycline
   8664..8762    +  CDS            env (fragment): murine leukemia virus gPr80 envelope polyprotein precursor; env; proteolytically cleaved into gp70SU and p15TM subunits
   8804..515     +  LTR            5' LTR (across the origin): 5' long terminal repeat from murine embryonic stem cell virus
