[The description below was written by a language model from this plasmid's Addgene catalogue record and pLannotate feature annotations shown in this document.]
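Description:
HSC1-HS4-GiP is an 8.8 kb gammaretroviral expression plasmid built on the HSC1 retroviral vector and derived from HSC1-GiP. In bacteria it is maintained through a high-copy ColE1/pUC-type origin and selected with ampicillin via the β-lactamase gene. Several short fragments annotated in the backbone (lac regulatory elements, rop, bom, lacZα, TcR, env) appear to be remnants of earlier cloning vectors rather than functional parts.

The proviral portion begins with a murine embryonic stem cell virus 5' LTR, followed by the MESV Ψ packaging signal and a truncated, start-codon-less MMLV gag segment that extends the packaging region so the genomic RNA can be encapsidated when the viral proteins are supplied in trans. An internal human EF-1α promoter drives a bicistronic cassette in which EGFP is followed by an EMCV IRES and the puromycin N-acetyltransferase gene. Transduced mammalian cells can therefore be scored by fluorescence and selected with puromycin from a single transcript. The 3' LTR is annotated as a self-inactivating ΔU3 type and is split into two fragments. The interval between them holds a loxP site flanked by polylinker remnants and, according to the catalogue entry, a 526 bp dimer of the chicken HS4 insulator core, which the automated annotation does not itself label. Because the 3' U3 region is copied to the 5' LTR during reverse transcription, elements placed there are expected to end up flanking the integrated provirus.

The associated work concerns the kinetics and epigenetics of retroviral silencing in mouse embryonic stem cells. This suggests the construct serves as a reporter for testing whether insulator flanking alters silencing of the EF-1α–driven transgene.
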