Addgene plasmid #58540: HSC1-HS4-GiP
Purpose: Derived from HSC1-GiP where 2 copies of the HS4 insulator core are cloned inside the 3'LTR
Depositing lab: James Ellis. Depositing organization: Hospital for Sick Children. Publication: Kinetics and epigenetics of retroviral silencing in mouse embryonic stem cells defined by deletion of the D4Z4 element. Rival-Gervier S, Lo MY, Khattak S, Pasceri P, Lorincz MC, Ellis J. Mol Ther. 2013 Aug;21(8):1536-50. doi: 10.1038/mt.2013.131. Epub 2013 Jun 11. PubMed 23752310.
Backbone
  Vector backbone: HSC1 retroviral vector
  Backbone size w/o insert (bp): 4941
  Total vector size (bp): 8805
  Vector type: Mammalian Expression, Retroviral
  Selectable markers: Puromycin
Growth in bacteria
  Bacterial resistance: Ampicillin, 100 μg/mL
  Growth temperature: 37°C
  Growth strain: Stbl3
  Copy number: High Copy
Gene/Insert 1
  Gene/Insert name: Enhanced Green Fluorescence Protein, Puromycin resistance gene (alt name: EiP)
  Insert size (bp): 1945
  Promoter: Human EF1-alpha
  Cloning method: Unknown
  Sequencing primers: 5′ ctcgatcctccctttatcca; 3′ ccatatgatcgatgcatggg
Gene/Insert 2
  Gene/Insert name: Core HS4 insulator sequence (dimer)
  Species: G. gallus (chicken)
  Insert size (bp): 526
  Cloning method: Unknown
  Sequencing primers: 5′ cccatgcatcgatcatatgg; 3′ ctgttacccatgaaagaccc
Terms and licenses: Academic/Nonprofit Terms; Industry Terms: Not Available to Industry
How to cite: HSC1-HS4-GiP was a gift from James Ellis (Addgene plasmid # 58540 ; http://n2t.net/addgene:58540 ; RRID:Addgene_58540)
