>Addgene plasmid #58540 | HSC1-HS4-GiP | addgene partial sequence | sequence record 92586 | Puro-F2 5'-ctcggcttcaccgtcacc-3'
CGCACCTGGTGCATGACCCGCAAGCCCGGTGCCTGACGCCCGCCCCACGACCCGCAGCGCCCGACCGAAA
GGAGCGCACGACCCCATGCATCGATCATATGGATAAAATAAAAGATTTTATTTAGTCTCCAGAAAAAGGG
GGGAATGAAAGACCCCACCTGTAGGTTTGGCAAGCTAGGAGCTCTCCCATATGGTCGACCTGCAGGCGGC
CGCACTAGTGATTCGAGCTCGAGATCGATTTCGAGGTCGACGGTATCGCCGGGGATCTATAACTTCGTAT
AATGTATGCTATACGAAGTTATAGATCCTCTAGCGATAAGCTTGATATCGAATTCGAGTTGGCGCGCCTG
TCATTCTAAATCTCTCTTTCAGCCTAAAGCTTTTTCCCCGTATCCCCCCAGGTGTCTGCAGGCTCAAAGA
GCAGCGAGAAGCGTTCAGAGGAAAGCGATCCCGTGCCACCTTCCCCGTGCCCGGGCTGTCCCCGCACGCT
GCCGGCTCGGGGATGCGGGGGGAGCGCCGGACCGGAGCGGAGCCCCGGGCGGCTCGCTGCTGCCCCCTAG
CGGGGGAGGGACGTAATTACATCCCTGGGGGCTTTGGGAGGGGGCTGTCCCCGTGAGCTCCCAGGCGCGC
CTGTCATTCTAAATCTCTCTTTCAGCCTAAAGCTTTTTCCCCGTATCCCCCCAGGTGTCTGCAGGCTCAA
AGAGCAGCGAGAAGCGTTCAGAGGAAAGCGATCCCGTGCCACCTTCCCCGTGCCCGGGCTGTCCCCGCAC
GCTGCCGGCTCGGGGATGCGGGGGGAGC
