>Addgene plasmid #58540 | HSC1-HS4-GiP | addgene partial sequence | sequence record 92588 | EF1a-F 5'-TCAAGCCTCAGACAGTGGTTC-3'
ATTAGCCATGGTGAGCAAGGGCGAGGAGCTGTTCACCGGGGTGGTGCCCATCCTGGTCGAGCTGGACGGC
GACGTAAACGGCCACAAGTTCAGCGTGTCCGGCGAGGGCGAGGGCGATGCCACCTACGGCAAGCTGACCC
TGAAGTTCATCTGCACCACCGGCAAGCTGCCCGTGCCCTGGCCCACCCTCGTGACCACCCTGACCTACGG
CGTGCAGTGCTTCAGCCGCTACCCCGACCACATGAAGCAGCACGACTTCTTCAAGTCCGCCATGCCCGAA
GGCTACGTCCAGGAGCGCACCATCTTCTTCAAGGACGACGGCAACTACAAGACCCGCGCCGAGGTGAAGT
TCGAGGGCGACACCCTGGTGAACCGCATCGAGCTGAAGGGCATCGACTTCAAGGAGGACGGCAACATCCT
GGGGCACAAGCTGGAGTACAACTACAACAGCCACAACGTCTATATCATGGCCGACAAGCAGAAGAACGGC
ATCAAGGTGAACTTCAAGATCCGCCACAACATCGAGGACGGCAGCGTGCAGCTCGCCGACCACTACCAGC
AGAACACCCCCATCGGCGACGGCCCCGTGCTGCTGCCCGACAACCACTACCTGAGCACCCAGTCCGCCCT
GAGCAAAGACCCCAACGAGAAGCGCGATCACATGGTCCTGCTGGAGTTCGTGACCGCCGCCGGGATCACT
CTCGGCATGGACGAGCTGTACAAGTAAAGC
